>Addgene plasmid #13989 | pmRFP-SUMO1 | addgene partial sequence | sequence record 20118 | DsRed1-C 5'-AGCTGGACATCACCTCCCACAACG-3'
GAGGACTTAGGCGATAAGAAGGAAGGAGAATACATTAAACTCAAAGTTATTGGACAGGATAGCAGTGAGA
TACATTTCAAAGTGAAAATGACAACACATCTCAAGAAACTCAAAGAATCATACTGTCAAAGACAGGGAGT
TCCAATGAATTCACTCAGGTTTCTCTTTGAAGGTCAGAGAATTGCTGATAATCATACTCCGAAAGAACTG
GGAATGGAGGAAGAAGATGTGATTGAAGTTTATCAGGA
