[The description below was written by a language model from this plasmid's Addgene catalogue record.]
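Description:
pmRFP-SUMO1 is a mammalian expression plasmid built on the Clontech pEGFP-C1 backbone (about 4.7 kb without insert) that encodes mouse SUMO1 fused at its N-terminus to the monomeric red fluorescent protein mRFP. The name and the tag field imply that the red fluorescent protein takes the place of EGFP in the parental vector, although the record does not describe how that exchange was made. The 303 bp Sumo1 coding insert was placed downstream of the fluorescent protein by restriction cloning, using a BglII site at the 5′ junction that was destroyed in the process and a SalI site at the 3′ end that remains intact. The plasmid is maintained in E. coli as a high-copy plasmid under kanamycin selection.

No feature table is provided, and the record does not explicitly state the promoter or other regulatory elements. Vectors of the pEGFP-C1 family normally drive the fusion from the CMV immediate-early promoter with an SV40 polyadenylation signal, and carry a pUC-type origin plus a dual kanamycin/neomycin resistance cassette that also allows G418 selection in mammalian cells, but these should be treated as expected backbone properties rather than confirmed features of this construct.

Placing the tag on the N-terminus leaves the C-terminal end of SUMO1 free, which matters because conjugation to target lysines occurs through its C-terminal glycine. The construct is therefore suited to visualising SUMO1 localisation in transfected live or fixed cells and to following fluorescently labelled SUMO1 conjugates, including in pairing with green-tagged candidate substrates for colocalisation or energy-transfer experiments. It was deposited in connection with a study on the regulation of protein tyrosine phosphatase 1B by sumoylation.
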