Addgene plasmid #13989: pmRFP-SUMO1
Depositing lab: Jonathan Chernoff. Publication: Regulation of protein tyrosine phosphatase 1B by sumoylation. Dadke S, Cotteret S, Yip SC, Jaffer ZM, Haj F, Ivanov A, Rauscher F, Shuai K, Ng T, Neel BG, Chernoff J. Nat Cell Biol. 2007 Jan . 9(1):80-85. 10.1038/ncb1522 PubMed 17159996.
Backbone
  Vector backbone: pEGFP-C1
  Backbone manufacturer: Clontech
  Backbone size w/o insert (bp): 4700
  Vector type: Mammalian Expression
Growth in bacteria
  Bacterial resistance: Kanamycin, 50 μg/mL
  Growth temperature: 37°C
  Growth strain: DH5alpha
  Copy number: High Copy
Gene/Insert
  Gene/Insert name: SUMO1
  Species: M. musculus (mouse)
  Insert size (bp): 303
  Entrez Gene: Sumo1 (a.k.a. GMP1, PIC1, SENTRIN, SMT3, SMT3H3, SMTP3, SUMO-1, Smt3C, Ubl1)
  Tag / fusion protein: mRFP (N terminal on insert)
  Cloning method: Restriction Enzyme; 5′ cloning site BglII (destroyed during cloning); 3′ cloning site SalI (not destroyed)
  Sequencing primers: 5′ DsRed1-C
Terms and licenses: Academic/Nonprofit Terms; Industry Terms: Not Available to Industry
How to cite: pmRFP-SUMO1 was a gift from Jonathan Chernoff (Addgene plasmid # 13989 ; http://n2t.net/addgene:13989 ; RRID:Addgene_13989)
